>Addgene plasmid #65334 | pMV-LEU2 | depositor full sequence | sequence record 137235 | pMV-LEU2 sequence 4377 bps
AAAAATAAACAAATAGGGGTTCCGCGCACATTTCCCCGAAAAGTGCCACCTGACGTCTAAGAAACCATTA
TTATCATGACATTAACCTATAAAAATAGGCGTATCACGAGGCCCTTTCGTTGTAAAACGACGGCCAGTCG
TCTCGATCCGCAGTGTCTTGCGTCTCTTGAGCTGTGCGGTATTTCACACCGCATATCGACCGGTCGAGGA
GAACTTCTAGTATATCTACATACCTAATATTATTGCCTTATTAAAAATGGAATCCCAACAATTACATCAA
AATCCACATTCTCTTCAAAATCAATTGTCCTGTACTTCCTTGTTCATGTGTGTTCAAAAACGTTATATTT
ATAGGATAATTATACTCTATTTCTCAACAAGTAATTGGTTGTTTGGCCGAGCGGTCTAAGGCGCCTGATT
CAAGAAATATCTTGACCGCAGTTAACTGTGGGAATACTCAGGTATCGTAAGATGCAAGAGTTCGAATCTC
TTAGCAACCATTATTTTTTTCCTCAACATAACGAGAACACACAGGGGCGCTATCGCACAGAATCAAATTC
GATGACTGGAAATTTTTTGTTAATTTCAGAGGTCGCCTGACGCATATACCTTTTTCAACTGAAAAATTGG
GAGAAAAAGGAAAGGTGAGAGCGCCGGAACCGGCTTTTCATATAGAATAGAGAAGCGTTCATGACTAAAT
GCTTGCATCACAATACTTGAAGTTGACAATATTATTTAAGGACCTATTGTTTTTTCCAATAGGTGGTTAG
CAATCGTCTTACTTTCTAACTTTTCTTACCTTTTACATTTCAGCAATATATATATATATATTTCAAGGAT
ATACCATTCTAATGTCTGCCCCTAAGAAGATCGTCGTTTTGCCAGGTGACCACGTTGGTCAAGAAATCAC
AGCCGAAGCCATTAAGGTTCTTAAAGCTATTTCTGATGTTCGTTCCAATGTCAAGTTCGATTTCGAAAAT
CATTTAATTGGTGGTGCTGCTATCGATGCTACAGGTGTCCCACTTCCAGATGAGGCGCTGGAAGCCTCCA
AGAAGGTTGATGCCGTTTTGTTAGGTGCTGTGGGTGGTCCTAAATGGGGTACCGGTAGTGTTAGACCTGA
ACAAGGTTTACTAAAAATCCGTAAAGAACTTCAATTGTACGCCAACTTAAGACCATGTAACTTTGCATCC
GACTCTCTTTTAGACTTATCTCCAATCAAGCCACAATTTGCTAAAGGTACTGACTTCGTTGTTGTCAGAG
AATTAGTGGGAGGTATTTACTTTGGTAAGAGAAAGGAAGACGATGGTGATGGTGTCGCTTGGGATAGTGA
ACAATACACCGTTCCAGAAGTGCAAAGAATCACAAGAATGGCCGCTTTCATGGCCCTACAACATGAGCCA
CCATTGCCTATTTGGTCCTTGGATAAAGCTAATGTTTTGGCCTCTTCAAGATTATGGAGAAAAACTGTGG
AGGAAACCATCAAGAACGAATTCCCTACATTGAAGGTTCAACATCAATTGATTGATTCTGCCGCCATGAT
CCTAGTTAAGAACCCAACCCACCTAAATGGTATTATAATCACCAGCAACATGTTTGGTGATATCATCTCC
GATGAAGCCTCCGTTATCCCAGGTTCCTTGGGTTTGTTGCCATCTGCGTCCTTGGCCTCTTTGCCAGACA
AGAACACCGCATTTGGTTTGTACGAACCATGCCACGGTTCTGCTCCAGATTTGCCAAAGAATAAGGTCAA
CCCTATCGCCACTATCTTGTCTGCTGCAATGATGTTGAAATTGTCATTGAACTTGCCTGAAGAAGGTAAG
GCCATTGAAGATGCAGTTAAAAAGGTTTTGGATGCAGGTATCAGAACTGGTGATTTAGGTGGTTCCAACA
GTACCACCGAAGTCGGTGATGCTGTCGCCGAAGAAGTTAAGAAAATCCTTGCTTAAAAAGATTCTCTTTT
TTTATGATATTTGTACATAAACTTTATAAATGAAATTCATAATAGAAACGACACGAAATTACAAAATGGA
ATATGTTCATAGGGTAGACGAAACTATATACGCAATCTACATACATTTATCAAGAAGGAGAAAAAGGAGG
ATGTAAAGGAATACAGGTAAGCAAATTGATACTAATGGCTCAACGTGATAAGGAAAAAGAATTGCACTTT
AACATTAATATTGACAAGGAGGAGGGCACCACACAAAAAGTTAGGTGTAACAGAAAATCATGAAACTATG
ATTCCTAATTTATATATTGGAGGATTTTCTCTAAAAAAAAAAAAATACAACAAATAAAAAACACTCAATG
ACCTGACCATTTGATGGAGTTTAAGTCAATACCTTCTTGAACCATTTCCCATAATGGTGAAAGTTCCCTC
AAGAATTTTACTCTGTCAGAAACGGCCTTAACGACGTAGTCGATATGGTGCACTCTCAGTACAATCTCGC
TAGAGACGGAGTCACTGCCAACCGAGACGGTCATAGCTGTTTCCTGTGTGCCGCTTCCTCGCTCACTGAC
TCGCTGCGCTCGGTCGTTCGGCTGCGGCGAGCGGTATCAGCTCACTCAAAGGCGGTAATACGGTTACCCA
CAGAATCAGGGGATAACGCAGGAAAGAACATGTGAGCAAAAGGCCAGCAAAAGGCCAGGAACCGTAAAAA
GGCCGCGTTGCTGGCGTTTTTCCATAGGCTCCGCCCCCCTGACGAGCATCACAAAAATCGACGCTCAAGT
CAGAGGTGGCGAAACCCGACAGGACTATAAAGATACCAGGCGTTTCCCCCTGGAAGCTCCCTCGTGCGCT
CTCCTGTTCCGACCCTGCCGCTTACCGGATACCTGTCCGCCTTTCTCCCTTCGGGAAGCGTGGCGCTTTC
TCAATGCTCACGCTGTAGGTATCTCAGTTCGGTGTAGGTCGTTCGCTCCAAGCTGGGCTGTGTGCACGAA
CCCCCCGTTCAGCCCGACCGCTGCGCCTTATCCGGTAACTATCGTCTTGAGTCCAACCCGGTAAGACACG
ACTTATCGCCACTGGCAGCAGCCACTGGTAACAGGATTAGCAGAGCGAGGTATGTAGGCGGTGCTACAGA
GTTCTTGAAGTGGTGGCCTAACTACGGCTACACTAGAAGGACAGTATTTGGTATCTGCGCTCTGCTGAAG
CCAGTTACCTTCGGAAAAAGAGTTGGTAGCTCTTGATCCGGCAAACAAACCACCGCTGGTAGCGGTGGTT
TTTTTGTTTGCAAGCAGCAGATTACGCGCAGAAAAAAAGGATCTCAAGAAGATCCTTTGATCTTTTCTAC
GGGGTCTGACGCTCAGTGGAACGAAAACTCACGTTAAGGGATTTTGGTCATGAGATTATCAAAAAGGATC
TTCACCTAGATCCTTTTAAATTAAAAATGAAGTTTTAAATCAATCTAAAGTATATATGAGTAAACTTGGT
CTGACAGTTACCAATGCTTAATCAGTGAGGCACCTATCTCAGCGATCTGTCTATTTCGTTCATCCATAGT
TGCCTGACTCCCCGTCGTGTAGATAACTACGATACGGGAGGGCTTACCATCTGGCCCCAGTGCTGCAATA
ATACCGCGGGACCCACGCTCACCGGCTCCAGATTTATCAGCAATAAACCAGCCAGCCGGAAGGGCCGAGC
GCAGAAGTGGTCCTGCAACTTTATCCGCCTCCATCCAGTCTATTAATTGTTGCCGGGAAGCTAGAGTAAG
TAGTTCGCCAGTTAATAGTTTGCGCAACGTTGTTGCCATCGCTACAGGCATCGTGGTGTCACGCTCGTCG
TTTGGTATGGCTTCATTCAGCTCCGGTTCCCAACGATCAAGGCGAGTTACATGATCCCCCATGTTGTGCA
AAAAAGCGGTTAGCTCCTTCGGTCCTCCGATCGTTGTCAGAAGTAAGTTGGCCGCCGTGTTATCACTCAT
GGTTATGGCAGCACTACATAATTCTCTTACTGTCATGCCATCCGTAAGATGCTTTTCTGTGACTGGTGAG
TACTCAACCAAGTCATTCTGAGAATAGTGTATGCGGCGACCGAGTTGCTCTTGCCCGGCGTCAATACGGG
ATAATACCGCGCCACATAGCAGAACTTTAAAAGTGCTCATCATTGGAAAACGTTCTTCGGGGCGAAAACT
CTCAAGGATCTTACCGCTGTTGAGATCCAGTTCGATGTAACCCACTCGTGCACCCAACTGATCTTCAGCA
TCTTTTACTTTCACCAGCGTTTCTGGGTGAGCAAAAACAGGAAGGCAAAATGCCGCAAAAAAGGGAATAA
GGGCGACACGGAAATGTTGAATACTCATACTCTTCCTTTTTCAATATTATTGAAGCATTTATCAGGGTTA
TTGTCTCATGAGCGGATACATATTTGAATGTATTTAG
Features (pLannotate 1.2.2; 10 found; start..end, strand, type, name):
    118..138     -  CDS            lacZα (fragment): LacZα fragment of β-galactosidase; lacZ fragment
    172..196     -  misc_feature   bom (fragment): basis of mobility region from pBR322
    227..304     +  CDS            YO192_YEAST (fragment): Experimental evidence at protein level: Swiss-Prot protein existence level 1. From Saccharomyces cerevisiae (strain ATCC 204508 / S288c) (Baker's yeast).
    444..851     +  promoter       LEU2 promoter: S. cerevisiae LEU2
    852..1946    +  CDS            LEU2: 3-isopropylmalate dehydrogenase, required for leucine biosynthesis; S. cerevisiae LEU2; yeast auxotrophic marker
   2308..2424    -  CDS            NFS1 (fragment): NFS1_YEAST - Also known as SPL1 From Saccharomyces cerevisiae (strain ATCC 204508 / S288c) (Baker's yeast).
   2423..2447    -  misc_feature   bom (fragment): basis of mobility region from pBR322
   2679..3267    -  rep_origin     ori: high-copy-number ColE1/pMB1/pBR322/pUC origin of replication
   3438..4298    -  CDS            AmpR: β-lactamase; bla; confers resistance to ampicillin, carbenicillin, and related antibiotics
   4299..26      -  promoter       AmpR promoter (across the origin): bla
