[The description below was written by a language model from this plasmid's Addgene catalogue record and pLannotate feature annotations shown in this document.]
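Description:
pMV-LEU2 is a 4,377 bp synthetic-biology plasmid built on the pMV backbone as part of the YeastFab collection of standardised parts for metabolic engineering in Saccharomyces cerevisiae. It is a storage and donor vector for a yeast selectable marker rather than a yeast expression or shuttle plasmid. The annotated backbone contains only bacterial maintenance elements: a high-copy ColE1/pUC-type origin of replication and an ampicillin resistance gene (β-lactamase) driven by its own bla promoter. No yeast replication origin or centromere is annotated. A short lacZα remnant and two small fragments resembling the pBR322 bom region flank the insert; these appear to be leftover backbone sequence rather than functional parts.

The payload is a roughly 2.3 kb segment of S. cerevisiae genomic DNA carrying the LEU2 gene. It includes the native LEU2 promoter followed directly by the coding sequence for 3-isopropylmalate dehydrogenase, which is required for leucine biosynthesis and complements leu2 auxotrophic strains. About 350 bp of downstream sequence follows the coding region, presumably containing the native terminator, although none is annotated. The small fragments matching NFS1 and another yeast protein at the edges of the insert most likely reflect neighbouring genomic sequence carried along with the LEU2 locus.

According to the record, the marker cassette is meant to be released from the plasmid and ligated to a series of transcription units (TUs), so that an assembled exogenous pathway can be selected in yeast on medium lacking leucine. The record does not state the cloning method or which enzyme sites are used to release the cassette. M13 forward and reverse primer sites flank the insert for sequence verification.
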