Addgene plasmid #65334: pMV-LEU2
Purpose: standard plasmids for exogenus pathway assembly haboring yeast auxotrophic marker LEU2 which could be released and ligated to series of TUs
Depositing lab: Junbiao Dai. Depositing organization: Tsinghua University. Publication: YeastFab: the design and construction of standard biological parts for metabolic engineering in Saccharomyces cerevisiae. Guo Y, Dong J, Zhou T, Auxillos J, Li T, Zhang W, Wang L, Shen Y, Luo Y, Zheng Y, Lin J, Chen GQ, Wu Q, Cai Y, Dai J. Nucleic Acids Res. 2015 May 8. pii: gkv464. 10.1093/nar/gkv464 PubMed 25956650.
Backbone
  Vector backbone: pMV
  Vector type: Synthetic Biology
Growth in bacteria
  Bacterial resistance: Ampicillin, 100 μg/mL
  Growth temperature: 37°C
  Growth strain: DH5alpha
  Copy number: High Copy
Gene/Insert
  Gene/Insert name: LEU2
  Species: S. cerevisiae (budding yeast)
  Insert size (bp): 2277
  Cloning method: Unknown
  Sequencing primers: 5′ M13-F20; 3′ M13 Reverse
Terms and licenses: Academic/Nonprofit Terms; Industry Terms: Not Available to Industry
How to cite: pMV-LEU2 was a gift from Junbiao Dai (Addgene plasmid # 65334 ; http://n2t.net/addgene:65334 ; RRID:Addgene_65334)
