>Addgene plasmid #65334 | pMV-LEU2 | addgene partial sequence | sequence record 137233 | M13-F20 5'-TGTAAAACGACGGCCAGT-3'
GCGTCTCTTGAGCTGTGCGGTATTTCACACCGCATATCGACCGGTCGAGGAGAACTTCTAGTATATCTAC
ATACCTAATATTATTGCCTTATTAAAAATGGAATCCCAACAATTACATCAAAATCCACATTCTCTTCAAA
ATCAATTGTCCTGTACTTCCTTGTTCATGTGTGTTCAAAAACGTTATATTTATAGGATAATTATACTCTA
TTTCTCAACAAGTAATTGGTTGTTTGGCCGAGCGGTCTAAGGCGCCTGATTCAAGAAATATCTTGACCGC
AGTTAACTGTGGGAATACTCAGGTATCGTAAGATGCAAGAGTTCGAATCTCTTAGCAACCATTATTTTTT
TCCTCAACATAACGAGAACACACAGGGGCGCTATCGCACAGAATCAAATTCGATGACTGGAAATTTTTTG
TTAATTTCAGAGGTCGCCTGACGCATATACCTTTTTCAACTGAAAAATTGGGAGAAAAAGGAAAGGTGAG
AGCGCCGGAACCGGCTTTTCATATAGAATAGAGAAGCGTTCATGACTAAATGCTTGCATCACAATACTTG
AAGTTGACAATATTATTTAAGGACCTATTGTTTTTTCCAATAGGTGGTTAGCAATCGTCTTACTTTCTAA
CTTTTCTTACCTTTTACATTTCAGCAATATATATATATATATTTCAAGGATATACCATTCTAATGTCTGC
CCCTAAGAAGATCGTCGTTTTGCCAGGTGACCACGTTGGTCAAGAAATCACAGCCGAAGCCATTAAGGTT
CTTAAAGCTATTTCTGATGTTCGTTCCAATGTCAAGTTCGATTTCGAA
