>Addgene plasmid #65334 | pMV-LEU2 | addgene partial sequence | sequence record 137533 | M13-Rev 5'-CAGGAAACAGCTATGACC-3'
GTACTGAGAGTGCACCATATCGACTACGTCGTTAAGGCCGTTTCTGACAGAGTAAAATTCTTGAGGGAAC
TTTCACCATTATGGGAAATGGTTCAAGAAGGTATTGACTTAAACTCCATCAAATGGTCAGGTCATTGAGT
GTTTTTTATTTGTTGTATTTTTTTTTTTTTAGAGAAAATCCTCCAATATATAAATTAGGAATCATAGTTT
CATGATTTTCTGTTACACCTAACTTTTTGTGTGGTGCCCTCCTCCTTGTCAATATTAATGTTAAAGTGCA
ATTCTTTTTCCTTATCACGTTGAGCCATTAGTATCAATTTGCTTACCTGTATTCCTTTACATCCTCCTTT
TTCTCCTTCTTGATAAATGTATGTAGATTGCGTATATAGTTTCGTCTACCCTATGAACATATTCCATTTT
GTAATTTCGTGTCGTTTCTATTATGAATTTCATTTATAAAGTTTATGTACAAATATCATAAAAAAAGAGA
ATCTTTTTAAGCAAGGATTTTCTTAACTTCTTCGGCGACAGCATCACCGACTTCGGTGGTACTGTTGGAA
CCACCTAAATCACCAGTTCTGATACCTGCATCCAAAACCTTTTTAACTGCATCTTCAATGGCCTTACCTT
CTTCAGGCAAGTTCAATGACAATTTCAACATCATTGCAGCAGACAAGATAGTGGCGATAGGGTTGACCTT
ATTCTTTGGCAAATCTGGAGCA
